>Addgene plasmid #115529 | pCHKU16.1-2.2 | depositor full sequence | sequence record 217867 | pCHKU16.1-2.2 sequence 16980 bps
TATCTAAAAATTGCCTTATGATCCGTCTCTCCGGTTACAGCCTGTGTAACTGATTAATCCTGCCTTTCTA
ATCACCATTCTAATGTTTTAATTAAGGGATTTTGTCTTCATTAACGGCTTTCGCTCATAAAAATGTTATG
ACGTTTTGCCCGCAGGCGGGAAACCATCCACTTCACGAGACTGATCTCCTCTGCCGGAACACCGGGCATC
TCCAACTTATAAGTTGGAGAAATAAGAGAATTTCAGATTGAGAGAATGAAAAAAAAAAAAAAAAAAAAGG
CAGAGGAGAGCATAGAAATGGGGTTCACTTTTTGGTAAAGCTATAGCATGCCTATCACATATAAATAGAG
TGCCAGTAGCGACTTTTTTCACACTCGAAATACTCTTACTACTGCTCTCTTGTTGTTTTTATCACTTCTT
GTTTCTTCTTGGTAAATAGAATATCAAGCTACAAAAAGCATACAATCAACTATCAACTATTAACTATATC
GTAATACACAATGGCCACGTACTCTAGCCGTCTTCCTTCTCCTCTCAAGCCTTTGGAACACATCTGGCGT
ACGGCATACGCTTTTACGAAGTCTGACTACAAGACAGTCGTCTTCCCAGTCATCTGCTATGGGATAATGG
CTGCTCCACAGATGTCCATCACCAGACTTCCTCACCTCGCGGTATGGGTGTGGCTTCACCTTCTGCAGTT
CTGTGCAGCGAATCAGGCGTTGAGCCCTGAAGAAGACGCATTGAATAAGCCGTATAGACCCATCCCAGCG
GGCTTAATTTCGATTCGGGGTGCCAGAGTCCTTCGTTGGCTCCTCGTCCCGGTCTGCCTGGCGCTCTCGT
GGACGCTGGACGTTATCTACCCAGGGATCAGTCTAGCCATCTCGTTCGTCGTCTACAACGAGCTCGGCTT
GGATAACTACTGGTATACGAAGAACTTCCTCAACGCTGTGGGCCTCGTCTCCTGGAATATCGGCGCGGCC
AAGATCGCATGTGCAGAGAATGTTTCCCTCGACCAGCGGGCCTGGTTTGCGCCTTACGTTAGCACGCTTC
TTATCGCTACGACGATACATATCCAAGACTTCCGCGATGAGGCAGGAGATAGGAAACAGGGACGAGTCAC
ATTCCCCGTCGTGATGCCCGAATTCTCTAGGCGCATGACATTCCTCATCGTCGCAGTGTGGTCGTTCGGC
CTCGCGTCGTATTGGAACCTAAGCAGCGTCGCATCTCCGTGGTTCGTCACACTGGGGATGTACGTTGCCC
TCAGAGTGCTCCAGCAGCGCACCGAGCACGAAGATAAGGTCTCATTGCGGATATACATGGTACGTTGTCA
TCCCCCGAACGCACCCACTTCATCCCCGCCTAACCCGATAACCTGTTCAGTTCTGGCTGTGCGTTGCTCA
AATCCTCCCCTTCTGGACAAGGCAAATGGAGGGAATAGCCCAGCCGTGGCTGCCAAATGCTCAGTTCGGG
GCTATTCAGAACAATGAGCGGATCTCTTATGTCTTTACGATTTATAGTTTTCATTATCAAGTATGCCTAT
ATTAGTATATAGCATCTTTAGATGACAGTGTTCGAAGTTTCACGAATAAAAGATAATATTCTACTTTTTG
CTCCCACCGCGTTTGCTAGCACGAGTGAACACCATCCCTCGCCTGTGAGTTGTACCCATTCCTCTAAACT
GTAGACATGGTAGCTTCAGCAGTGTTCGTTATGTACGGCATCCTCCAACAAACAGTCGGTTATAGTTTGT
CCTGCTCCTCTGAATCGTCTCCCTCGATATTTCTCATTTTCCTTCGCATGCCAGCATTGAAATGATCGAA
GTTCAATGATGAAACGGTAATTCTTCTGTCATTTACTCATCTCATCTCATCAAGTTATATAATTCTATAC
GGATGTAATTTTTCACTTTTCGTCTTGACGTCCACCCTATAATTTCAATTATTGAACCCTCACGATCCAG
TTCTCCAGTGACACAGCCTTTATCTGGTCAAACCTTTCTTTCTAATCACCTATGCTGATGCTTAATTAAG
GGATTTTTGTCTCCATCAACGGCATGCGCCCAAAAATGACGTTTTTTTTAACCCATAGACACGAAACTAC
CCATTTTCCACCGGCCTGACCTACCACCGGAACAACGGCCATCTCCAACTTGCAAGTTGGGGAAATTAAG
AGCATCGCAGGTTTAATGGAAGAAAAAAAAAAGGTACAGCACAGCGCAAATGGAGTTAGTTCCCTTATGT
CACACACTCACACACAGTCGGTCAGATCAAGCATACTGGGTGCGTATAAATAGAGTGGCCATTGCCACCC
TGTTTATCTCAAAATCTGTCTTGTTAGTGGTCTTCTCCCTTTTTCAGGTTACAATTCTCTTGTTTCTACT
TAGTATATAAGTATATCAAGCTATATTAAGCATACTATCAACTGTCAACTCTATCCTCAAAATACAATAC
AAAATGATGCGTACTTCGTTTGCAATCCTCGCGGCGATTATCCCGCTAACATTCACGTTTGGTGCTTCGG
TAGAGAATCTTCTGCCCAGAAACACCACCCAAAAGCAAGACCTTACACCAGCTCAATGCTGCGACGGCCT
GAAGCGTATCTTAGACCCTTCTAAAGTCCTTCTGCCAGGCTCCCCTGAGTATGCGGCTCAGGAGGCCTCC
TATTACTCCGGCGAACAGGTCCTACAGTTCCCTGTCTGCCGAGTCGCACCCACCAGTCCCGAAGACGTCT
CAAGTATAATCAAATTTGCTACCACAAGTAACTGCAATTTTGCCGTACGTTCGGGCGGTCATATGAACTG
GGTTGGTTCATCGAACATCGGTCCCGAAGGGTTTACTATCGACTTGGAGGACATGAAGCAGATTGAGCTT
CTGGACGATTCGAAGACTGTCGCTATCTCCCCGGGATTGACCTGGGCCGATGTCTATACCTTCTTACGTC
CCCACAATCTGCATACTGCCGGGGGCCGGTCGTCCCACGTCGGTGTAGGTGGCTTCCTTCTTGGAGGTGG
CATCTCATTCCTCTCCCTCGAGCACGGTTTCGGAAGCGACAACATCATCAACTACCAAATCGTCTTAGCC
GATGGCTCGATCGTCAACGCCAATGAAGCCGAGCGAAGCGACCTGTACTGGGCTCTCAAAGGTGGTAGCA
CGAACTACGGCATAGTTACCCGCTTTGACATGGCGACGTTCCCGTTGGATCAAATGTGGGGAGGATCTCT
CTACTACAACATCAGCCTGGGCCCTACCCTCCTCGATTATCTCGTCGGGTTTACGGAGAGACTCGCCGTC
GATGCCAATGGCCTATTCGCGCTGTCTATCGCTTGGAACGCAGCCAATAATGATTACCTCATTTGGTCAC
CGAACGCCTACCTCGCACCTACACCCTTCCCAAGCCCACTCTACGATGGACTCGAGGAAATCCCGACGGT
GCGCGATACCATGCGCATCACAAACCTCGTATCTGTCACAGACGAAATCAATATGTCATCCCCAGGCGGA
AGCCGAACTCAGTGGTTCGCTTTGGTGTTCAAGGCAGACGCGACCCTGCCTTGGGATATCTATCAGAAGG
GCGCTGATATTATGGCGCCGTTCCTTGGGAAGGAGGGGACCTCGTGGGCGCTCACGTTACAACCCATTAA
TGTCGGCATGATCGCTGCTGCTGCGAATCGTGGAGGAAACCCATTCGGTCTCACCGAAAAGGATGGCGAT
CTATTCCTTCTTTTGATATCCATCTTCTGGACTGACCCAGAGGACGACGGAAAGATCAAGGCTACGACGC
AAGACTTCCTGCGATGGTCGACGGACACTGCCAAGCAGCGCAACCTTCTCAATCGTTTCATCTACTTGAA
CTACGCGTTGGATACGCAGCCAGTCTTAGCGAGTTTCGGGGACGAGAACGTCAGGCGTATGAAGGCCGTG
CAGAAGAAGTACGATCCAAAGGGTCTGCTCAAAGTGTGGAAAGGTGGATACAAGCTTGACGAAGTATAGA
CAAATCGCTCTTAAATATATACCTAAAGAACATTAAAGCTATATTATAAGCAAAGATACGTAAATTTTGC
TTATATTATTATACACATATCATATTTCTATATTTTTAAGATTTGGTTATATAATGTACGTAATGCAAAG
GAAATAAATTTTATACATTATTGAACAGCGTCCAAGTAACTACATTATGTGCACTAATAGTTTAGCGTCG
TGAAGACTTTATTGTGTCGCGAAAAGTAAAAATTTTAAAAATTAGAGCACCTTGAACTTGCGAAAAAGGT
TCTCATCAACTGTTTAAAAGGAGGATATCAGGTCCTATTTCTGACAAACAATATACAAATTTAGTTTCAA
AGATGAATCAGTGCGCGAAGGACATAACTCATTCAATTCAATTCATCATTTTTTTTTTATTCTTTTTTTT
GATTTCGGTTTCTTTGAAATTTTTTTGATTCGGTAATCTCCGAACAGAAGGAAGAACGAAGGAAGGAGCA
CAGACTTAGATTGGTATATATACGCATATGTAGTGTTGAAGAAACATGAAATTGCCCAGTATTCTTAACC
CAACTGCACAGAACAAAAACCTGCAGGAAACGAAGATAAATCATGTCGAAAGCTACATATAAGGAACGTG
CTGCTACTCATCCTAGTCCTGTTGCTGCCAAGCTATTTAATATCATGCACGAAAAGCAAACAAACTTGTG
TGCTTCATTGGATGTTCGTACCACCAAGGAATTACTGGAGTTAGTTGAAGCATTAGGTCCCAAAATTTGT
TTACTAAAAACACATGTGGATATCTTGACTGATTTTTCCATGGAGGGCACAGTTAAGCCGCTAAAGGCAT
TATCCGCCAAGTACAATTTTTTACTCTTCGAAGACAGAAAATTTGCTGACATTGGTAATACAGTCAAATT
GCAGTACTCTGCGGGTGTATACAGAATAGCAGAATGGGCAGACATTACGAATGCACACGGTGTGGTGGGC
CCAGGTATTGTTAGCGGTTTGAAGCAGGCGGCAGAAGAAGTAACAAAGGAACCTAGAGGCCTTTTGATGT
TAGCAGAATTGTCATGCAAGGGCTCCCTATCTACTGGAGAATATACTAAGGGTACTGTTGACATTGCGAA
GAGCGACAAAGATTTTGTTATCGGCTTTATTGCTCAAAGAGACATGGGTGGAAGAGATGAAGGTTACGAT
TGGTTGATTATGACACCCGGTGTGGGTTTAGATGACAAGGGAGACGCATTGGGTCAACAGTATAGAACCG
TGGATGATGTGGTCTCTACAGGATCTGACATTATTATTGTTGGAAGAGGACTATTTGCAAAGGGAAGGGA
TGCTAAGGTAGAGGGTGAACGTTACAGAAAAGCAGGCTGGGAAGCATATTTGAGAAGATGCGGCCAGCAA
AACTAAAAAACTGTATTATAAGTAAATGCATGTATACTAAACTCACAAATTAGAGCTTCAATTTAATTAT
ATCAGTTATTACCCTATGCGGTGTGAAATACCGCACAGATGCGTAAGGAGAAAATACCGCATCAGGATAG
GAAAAAACCGAGCTTCCTTTCATCCGGCGCGGCTGTGTTCTACATATCACTGAAGCTCCGGGTATTTTAA
GTTATACAAGGGAAAGATGCCGGCTAGACTAGCAAGTTTTAGGCTGCTTAACATTATGGATAGGCGGATA
AAGGGCCCAAACAGGATTGTAAAGCTTAGACGCTTCTGGTTGGACAATGGTACGTTTGTGTATTAAGTAA
GGCTTGGCTGGGGATAGCAACATTGGGCAGAGTATAGAAGACCACAAAAAAAAGGTATATAAGGGCAGAG
AAGTCTTTGTAATGTGTGTAACTTCTCTTCCATGTGTAATCAGTATTTCTACTTACTTCTTAAATATACA
GAAGTAAGACAGATAACCAACAGCCTTTCCCAGATATACATATATATCTTTATTTCAGCTTAAACAATAA
TTATATTTGTTTAACTCAAAAATAAAAAAAAAAAACCAAACTCACGCAACTAATTATTCCATAATAAAAT
AACAACATGAGCGCGAATGTATCATGGATCCCCACAGCACCGGCGACGTTCTGGTCTTCACCAAACGACC
AATTCTCTACATGGCCTAAGCTCGCTGTGTTGGCGTTATCCACCTTCATCATTCATCGACTGTACAAGTC
GGCGTCGTTGAACATGAAGCTGCCCCCCGGGCCAAGGGGGTGGCCCGTTATTGGGAGTGTATTCGATATT
GGACCACATATGTGGCTCACGTTCACAGAGTGGAAGAAGCAATATGGACCGATTTTCTATGTGAACCTCG
CAGGGCGTTCGATGATCGTCTTGAACACCCACGAAGTCGCCACGGAGCTCCTTGATAAGAGGTCGTCCAT
CTACTCAGACAGACCCCGCCATATCGTCGCCTCTGAGATCATGTCAGGCGAATACCTACTCGGATTCATG
CATTTCGACGATAAGTGGAAGCGTGTCAGGAGAGGTTCTCATGAGGCGATGAACAACCAAATCACCAAAA
CCTACCGTCCGTTCATGCAAGTCGAAGGATACCTCCTCGCCGACAGCCTCATGAAAGCGCCTTCTATGTG
GAACGATCACATCAAGCGTTCTGCGGCATCTTTCATCATGTCCGTCGTATACGGCACCAAGTCCATGCGC
ACCTCCACCGACCCCACCCTCATCACCCTCCACAAGTTTCTGAGGAGATCGCTCGGCGCGGCCGCTGGGA
AGTACTGGGTCGAGTTCTTCCACTTTTTGGAGTACATGCCAAGGTGGTTGGCTCCGTGGAGGGTGGAGGC
CGAGGAGTGGTTCAAGACGGACAGCAAGATGTTCGAGGGGTTCTACAACCAAGTTAAGAAGAGGATGGCC
GACGGAGACAACAGGCCGTGCACAGTTACGACTCTTATCGAAGAACAAAAAAAGAAAAACCTCTCTACTA
TGGAATCAGTCTGGCTGGCAGCGGCTATGTACGGTGGAGGCTCCGAATCAACTGCTGGATCCCTCGGCTG
GTGGATAACTGCCATGGTAGTCTACCCCTCCGCCCTCCGCGCCGCCCAAGAAGAGCTCGATCGCGTCGTA
GGCCGAGATCGTATGCCCACCTTCGACGACTATGACCACCTCCCCTACTGCAGGGCCATGGTCAAGGAGG
TCTTGAGGTGGCGACCCGCAACCCCCCTCGGTGTCCCCCATCGCGTGGAAAGGGATGACTGGTTCAACGG
TTACTTCATCCCGAAGGGAACATTGGTTGTGGCGAACATTTGGGGCATGAACCACGACGAGAAAGTCTAC
GGGCCCGACGTTCACGAGTTCAACCCGGCCCGTTTCCTTGAAGGATCTGGAAAGCCCCTGCCCTCTGTCT
CAGATACCAAGGACGAGGGCCATGTTACCTACGGCTTCGGCCGGCGCATCTGCGTCGGGCGCCACGTTGC
CAACAACAACTTGTTCATCCAGTTCGCGAGCATGGCTTGGGCATGCAATATCCAGGCGAAGAAGGATGCG
CAGGGGAACCCGATCATGCCTGATGCGGATAAGTGCACGTCGGATTTGACGATGCACACCGTCCCATTCG
ATTGCGATATAACACCAAGGTTCCCCGAAGTTCCGTCCATCATTGCCCAGTCCATTGAGTTGAATAATTA
CGGCCAAATTTGAAGTGCTTTTAACTAAGAATTATTAGTCTTTTCTGCTTATTTTTTCATCATAGTTTAG
AACACTTTATATTAACGAATAGTTTATGAATCTATTTAGGTTTAAAAATTGATACAGTTTTATAAGTTAC
TTTTTCAAAGACTCGTGCTGTCTATTGCATAATGCACTGGAAGGGGAAAAAAAAGGTGCACACGCGTGGC
TTTTTCTTGAATTTGCAGTTTGAAAAATAACTACATGGATGATAAGAAAACATGGAGTACAGTCACTTTG
AGAACCTTCAATCAGCTGGTAACGTCTTCGTTAATTGGATACTCAAAAAAGATGGATAGCATGAATCACA
AGATGGAAGGAAATGCGGGCCACGACCACAGTGATATGCATATGGGAGATGGAGATGATACCTCCATTGG
GCCGATGAAGTTAGTCGACGGATAGAAGCGGTTGTCCCCTTTCCCGGCGAGCCGGCAGTCGGGCCGAGGT
TCGGATAAATTTTGTATTGTGTTTTGATTCTGTCATGAGTATTACTTATGTTCTCTTTAGGTAACCCCAG
GTTAATCAATCACAGTTTCATACCGGCTAGTATTCAAATTATGACTTTTCTTCTGCAGTGTCAGCCTTAC
GACGATTATCTATGAGCTTTGAATATAGTTTGCCGTGATTCGTATCTTTAATTGGATAATAAAATGCGAA
GGATCGATGACCCTTATTATTATTTTTCTACACTGGCTACCGATTTAACTCATCTTCTTGAAAGTATATA
AGTAACAGTAAAATATACCGTACTTCTGCTAATGTTATTTGTCCCTTATTTTTCTTTTCTTGTCTTATGC
TATAGTACCTAAGAATAACGACTATTGTTTTGAACTAAACAAAGTAGTAAAAGCACATAAAAGAATTAAG
AAAATGAGCCACTTCTCATGGTCCAACATCTCCAGCGCAGCGCCCTCTTCCTCTTCATACGCTGAGCTCT
ACCCCTCTCTCACGTCATGGACACTCAGTGTTCCGGTCGCCATAGTGCTCCTTGTAGCAGCGCGTTCCTA
TATGGCAAGGCCTAAGGGGAAGCTTCCTCCTGGGCCGCCAGGATTACCCGTCATAGGAAATCTGCATCAA
CTGACAGATAAGCTCTGGGTAACGCTCGAGAAGTGGACTAAACAATACGGCCCCGTAGTCTATCTAAATA
TCGCCGGCCAAAACACAATCGTCCTTGGCACGCACAAAGCCGCCGCCGATCTCCTCGATCGTAGAGCGGG
CATCTACTCTGACCGACCACGAAATATCGTCGCAGGAGAGCTGCTGACGGGCGGTTTGGTATTTGCGTTC
GCTCAGCATAACGATGTTTGGAAGCGGATGAGAAGGGCATCGCATGAAGCGATGAATAACCAAGTCGCCA
AGTCCTACTTCCCATTCCAAGAGACTGAATCGTCTCTCCTTGTCTCTGAGCTCCTCGCTTCCCCGGACCT
CTTTGACTCCCACCTCCGCCGCGCGTCCACGTCTCTCGTCTTATCCATGATCTACGGGCTGCCTCCCATG
GAAGACAGCAGGGACCCCGTCATCTTGCGGGTGAATCATTTCACGGAGAGGGCGCTGAAGGCGGCGATCC
CGGGCGCGTATTTGGTGGAGTACTTCACGTGGATGGAGCATTTGCCGCGGTGGATGTGTGCCTGGAGACG
ATATGCTGAGGATGCATTCAAACGCGATTCCGTCCTCTTCGAAAACCTCTTCGCTGATGTTGTGACCCGC
CTCAAAAGCGGTGATCAACGCCCCAGCGTCGCTGCCACCATCATCACCGAACAAGAGAAGAAGAACCTCA
CGGATAAAGAAGCTGCCTGGGTATCTGCTACGCTCTATGCCGCTGGTGCTGAGACGACATCGGGCCAACT
CGCCTGGTTTATGGAGGCAATGGTTCTCTACCCCGAGGTGCAAGCTCGCGCGCAAGCAGAGATTGATCGC
GTCGTCGGGCGCGATAGGATGCCTACATTCCAGGACTACGACCATCTTCCATACATCAAGGCAATGGTGA
AGGAGACGCTGAGGTGGAACGGCGTCGGCAGATTGGGTGTCCCACACAGGCTGGCCCAGGACGATTGGTA
CGAGGGGCACTTCATCCCGAAGGACACGATCTGCTTAGTGAATGTTTGGGGATTGAACCACGATACGGAG
GTCTACGGTCCTGACGTCGATGATTTCCGCCCGGAGAGGTTCTTGAACGAAGAAGGGGAGCTGAAGGCCA
TGCCAACAGATACCAAGGACGAAGGGCACGTAACCTATGGCTTCGGAAGACGGATTTGTGTTGGCCGCCA
TGTCTCCAACAACAGCATGTTCATCGAGATCGCCTCTATCCTGTGGGCGTGCAATATTCGCCCTGGGAAG
AACGAGGCTGGAGAGATCGTTATGCCGGACCCGCAGAATAGTATCGATGAGGGGCTTGTAGTCCGTCCAG
CACCCTTCCTGTGCTCCATTACCGCTAGGTCGCCTGAAGTCGAGACTATCCTCGCTGAGACGAAGGATCG
TCATGGTTTACCTATTTAGATTTAACTCCTTAAGTTACTTTAATGATTTAGTTTTTATTATTAATAATTC
ATGCTCATGACATCTCATATACACGTTTATAAAACTTAAATAGATTGAAAATGTATTAAAGATTCCTCAG
GGATTCGATTTTTTTGGAAGTTTTTGTTTTTTTTTCCTTGAGATGCTGTAGTATTTGGGAACAATTATAC
AATCGAAAGATATATGCTTACATTCGACCGTTTTAGCCGTGATCATTATCCTATAGTAACATAACCTGAA
GCATAACTGACACTACTATCATCAATACTTGTCACATGAGAACTCTGTGAATAATTAGGCCACTGAAATT
TGATGCCTGAAGGACCGGCATCACGGATTTTCGATAAAGCACTTAGTATCACACTAATTGGCTTTTCGCT
AGTCTTATCTAAAAATTGCCTTTATAGTCCGTCTCTCCAGTCACGGCCTGTGTAACTGATTAATCCTGCC
TTTCTAATCACCATTCTACTGTTTAATTAAGGGATTTTGTCTTCATCAACGGCTTCCGCCCAAAAAAAAG
TATGACGTTTTGCCCGCAGGCGTGAAGCTGCCCATCTTCACGGGCCTGACCTCCTCTGCCGGAACACCGG
CCATCTCCAACTCATAAATTGGAGAAATAAGAGAATTTCAGATTTTCAGAGGATGAAAAAAAAAAGGTAG
AGAGCATAAAAATGGGGTTCACTTTTTGGCAAAGTTACAGTATGCTTATTACATATAAATAGAGTGCCGA
TAATGGCTTTTTTTCATCTTCGAAATACGCTTGCTACTGCTCTTCCAGCGTTTTTATTACTTCTTTCTTG
TTTCTCCTTAGTATATAAAATATCAAGCTACAACAAGCATACAATCAACTGTCAACTGTCAATTATATTA
TAATACACTATGCGCGCCGAGGCTTACCTTGCTCTATTCGCACTGGCGACAAGGTCGTTCGCCACCACCC
AGCAGCCACTTCAGACACAAACGTTTGACGAAGGAGTGCGGACTACAGCACTACAATGTTGCAACGCACT
CGAAGACATCCTAACTTCCTCTACCATCCTATATCCCGCCTCATCTAAATATTCCGCGCAGTCATCTACA
TATTACTCCCTCGAACAAGCCGCCCAAAAGCCAGCGTGTCGCATAGCCCCCGCCACAACCGAAGACCTCT
CCCGATTAATAAAATTCGCGACTGCCACAAGGTGCGAGTTCGCCGTCCGCGCTGGCGGACACATGAGCTG
GGAAGGCTCGTCGAATATCGGTCCAAACGGATTTACCATCGACCTTGGGGGCTTGAAGGAGGTGGAACTG
AAGGATGATGGGAAGACGGTTTCTATCGCTCCTGGTCTGAAATGGTCAGAAGTTTATGGATTCCTGAAGC
CACACGGGCTTCACACGGTGGGTGGACGCTCCTCAGGCGTTGGCGTCGGTGGTTTCCTTATAGGAGGTGG
TGTCTCCTTCCTGTCAACGGAAATGGGTCTCGGAAGTGACAACGTTCTCGATTACGAAGTAGTCCTTGCT
GATGGATCCATCGTCCACGCAAACGAGTCAGAACGCTCCGATCTTTACTGGGCGTTGAAAAGCGGCAGCA
CCAACTACGGGATCGTCACCCGTTTCTTGATGCCCACAATACCCCGCCCTCAGATATGGGGTGGCTCGCT
CTTCTATCACGGGAGTGCGGGTCCCAGGCTATTCAAGCAACTTGCTACGTTCACCGATCGTCTCAAGGAG
GATCCTCACGGCATGTCCGCCATCTCCGTTGCGTGGAGTCCAGAAATGAAAGACTACGCTATCTGGTCCC
CCAACGTCTACCTCGCGCCACAAGCATACCCCTCCCCCCTTTTCGATGGCCTCCAAGATATCGAGCCATT
CCAAAGCACGATGCGCGTTGCGGATCTAGGCGAGATCACGGACGAAGTAGACATGCTCTCGCCGGGTGGG
CGGAATTCGCAGTGGTTTTCTGTCGTTTTCAAGAATGATGCAGAGCTGCCTTGGGATATTCAGCTGAAGG
GCAGGGAAATTTTTGAGCCGTACCACGATCGTCCCGGTGCCGCATGGGCGATCACCGTTCAGCCCATCAA
CGAAGGCATGATTGCCGCTGGACACAAGCGAGGGGGAAACCCGTTAGGCCTCTCAGTCGAGGATGGCGAT
CAACTCCTTCTACTTGGCTGCGTCTTCTGGAACGATCCTCAAGATAGTGCCGTCATGAAGGCCAAAACCC
AAGAGTACATCAAAGCAGCGACGGAGTTGGCTCGCGAACGTGGACTGCTGAACAAGTACATCTACTTGAA
CTATGCATTGGATACGCAAAACGTCCTGGAGAGCTACGGCGCAGGGAACCTGAAGAAGATGAGGGAAATC
AAGAGTAAATACGACCCCGACAACCTTCTGGAAGTATGGAAGGGGGGCTGGAAATTGTAAGGAGATTGAT
AAGACTTTTCTAGTTGCATATCTTTTATATTTAAATCTTATCTATTAGTTAATTTTTTGTAATTTATCCT
TATATATAGTCTGGTTATTCTAAAATATCATTTCAGTATCTAAAAATTCCCCTCTTTTTTCAGTTATATC
TTAACAGGCGACAGTCCAAATGTTGATTTATCCCAGTCCGATTCATCAGGGTTGTGAAGCATTTTGTCAA
TGGTCGAAATCACATCAGTAATAGTGCCTCTTACTTGCCTCATAGAATTTCTTTCTCTTAACGTCACCGT
TTGGTCTTTTATAGTTTCGAAATCTATGGTGATACCAAATGGTGTTCCCAATTCATCGTTACGGGCGTAT
TTTTTACCAATTGAAGTATTGGAATCGTCAATTTTAAAGTATATCTCTCTTTTACGTAAAGCCTGCGAGA
TCCTCTTAAGTATAGCGGGGAAGCCATCGTTATTCGATATTGTCGTAACAAATACTTTGATCGGCGCTAT
GCGGCCGCCACCGCGGTGGAGCTCCAGCTTTTGTTCCCTTTAGTGAGGGTTAATTGCGCGCTTGGCGAGA
CTCAAACAAGATATATTTTGCCCGCCTTACAGACGAAACTAGTTGGAGGTTATGGAGCATACTATCACGT
GGGCGGCCACTGGTGAGTTACTACACCCCAGGGGCAACGTTGATGCTCCTAAAAAACTCTGGCTGGACGC
AAGCCGTAACACCCGTGTCACTTCATAATCGTTTGCAATTCAGGGCTTGATCTACACATTACCCTGTTAT
CCCTATTAATTAATACGGTTATCCACAGAATCAGGGGATAACGCAGGAAAGAACATGTGAGCAAAAGGCC
AGCAAAAGGCCAGGAACCGTAAAAAGGCCGCGTTGCTGGCGTTTTTCCATAGGCTCCGCCCCCCTGACGA
GCATCACAAAAATCGACGCTCAAGTCAGAGGTGGCGAAACCCGACAGGACTATAAAGATACCAGGCGTTT
CCCCCTGGAAGCTCCCTCGTGCGCTCTCCTGTTCCGACCCTGCCGCTTACCGGATACCTGTCCGCCTTTC
TCCCTTCGGGAAGCGTGGCGCTTTCTCATAGCTCACGCTGTAGGTATCTCAGTTCGGTGTAGGTCGTTCG
CTCCAAGCTGGGCTGTGTGCACGAACCCCCCGTTCAGCCCGACCGCTGCGCCTTATCCGGTAACTATCGT
CTTGAGTCCAACCCGGTAAGACACGACTTATCGCCACTGGCAGCAGCCACTGGTAACAGGATTAGCAGAG
CGAGGTATGTAGGCGGTGCTACAGAGTTCTTGAAGTGGTGGCCTAACTACGGCTACACTAGAAGGACAGT
ATTTGGTATCTGCGCTCTGCTGAAGCCAGTTACCTTCGGAAAAAGAGTTGGTAGCTCTTGATCCGGCAAA
CAAACCACCGCTGGTAGCGGTGGTTTTTTTGTTTGCAAGCAGCAGATTACGCGCAGAAAAAAAGGATCTC
AAGAAGATCCTTTGATCTTTTCTACGGGGTCTGACGCTCAGTGGAACGAAAACTCACGTTAAGGGATTTT
GGTCATGAGATTATCAAAAAGGATCTTCACCTAGATCCTTTTAAATTAAAAATGAAGTTTTAAATCAATC
TAAAGTATATATGAGTAAACTTGGTCTGACAGTTACCAATGCTTAATCAGTGAGGCACCTATCTCAGCGA
TCTGTCTATTTCGTTCATCCATAGTTGCCTGACTCCCCGTCGTGTAGATAACTACGATACGGGAGGGCTT
ACCATCTGGCCCCAGTGCTGCAATGATACCGCGAGACCCACGCTCACCGGCTCCAGATTTATCAGCAATA
AACCAGCCAGCCGGAAGGGCCGAGCGCAGAAGTGGTCCTGCAACTTTATCCGCCTCCATCCAGTCTATTA
ATTGTTGCCGGGAAGCTAGAGTAAGTAGTTCGCCAGTTAATAGTTTGCGCAACGTTGTTGCCATTGCTAC
AGGCATCGTGGTGTCACGCTCGTCGTTTGGTATGGCTTCATTCAGCTCCGGTTCCCAACGATCAAGGCGA
GTTACATGATCCCCCATGTTGTGCAAAAAAGCGGTTAGCTCCTTCGGTCCTCCGATCGTTGTCAGAAGTA
AGTTGGCCGCAGTGTTATCACTCATGGTTATGGCAGCACTGCATAATTCTCTTACTGTCATGCCATCCGT
AAGATGCTTTTCTGTGACTGGTGAGTACTCAACCAAGTCATTCTGAGAATAGTGTATGCGGCGACCGAGT
TGCTCTTGCCCGGCGTCAATACGGGATAATACCGCGCCACATAGCAGAACTTTAAAAGTGCTCATCATTG
GAAAACGTTCTTCGGGGCGAAAACTCTCAAGGATCTTACCGCTGTTGAGATCCAGTTCGATGTAACCCAC
TCGTGCACCCAACTGATCTTCAGCATCTTTTACTTTCACCAGCGTTTCTGGGTGAGCAAAAACAGGAAGG
CAAAATGCCGCAAAAAAGGGAATAAGGGCGACACGGAAATGTTGAATACTCATACTCTTCCTTTTTCAAT
ATTATTGAAGCATTTATCAGGGTTATTGTCTCATGAGCGGATACATATTTGAATGTATTTAGAAAAATAA
ACAAATAGGGGTTCCGCGCACATTTCCCCGAAAAGTGCCACCTGAACGAAGCATCTGTGCTTCATTTTGT
AGAACAAAAATGCAACGCGAGAGCGCTAATTTTTCAAACAAAGAATCTGAGCTGCATTTTTACAGAACAG
AAATGCAACGCGAAAGCGCTATTTTACCAACGAAGAATCTGTGCTTCATTTTTGTAAAACAAAAATGCAA
CGCGAGAGCGCTAATTTTTCAAACAAAGAATCTGAGCTGCATTTTTACAGAACAGAAATGCAACGCGAGA
GCGCTATTTTACCAACAAAGAATCTATACTTCTTTTTTGTTCTACAAAAATGCATCCCGAGAGCGCTATT
TTTCTAACAAAGCATCTTAGATTACTTTTTTTCTCCTTTGTGCGCTCTATAATGCAGTCTCTTGATAACT
TTTTGCACTGTAGGTCCGTTAAGGTTAGAAGAAGGCTACTTTGGTGTCTATTTTCTCTTCCATAAAAAAA
GCCTGACTCCACTTCCCGCGTTTACTGATTACTAGCGAAGCTGCGGGTGCATTTTTTCAAGATAAAGGCA
TCCCCGATTATATTCTATACCGATGTGGATTGCGCATACTTTGTGAACAGAAAGTGATAGCGTTGATGAT
TCTTCATTGGTCAGAAAATTATGAACGGTTTCTTCTATTTTGTCTCTATATACTACGTATAGGAAATGTT
TACATTTTCGTATTGTTTTCGATTCACTCTATGAATAGTTCTTACTACAATTTTTTTGTCTAAAGAGTAA
TACTAGAGATAAACATAAAAAATGTAGAGGTCGAGTTTAGATGCAAGTTCAAGGAGCGAAAGGTGGATGG
GTAGGTTATATAGGGATATAGCACAGAGATATATAGCAAAGAGATACTTTTGAGCAATGTTTGTGGAAGC
GGTATTCGCAATATTTTAGTAGCTCGTTACAGTCCGGTGCGTTTTTGGTTTTTTGAAAGTGCGTCTTCAG
AGCGCTTTTGGTTTTCAAAAGCGCTCTGAAGTTCCTATACTTTCTAGAGAATAGGAACTTCGGAATAGGA
ACTTCAAAGCGTTTCCGAAAACGAGCGCTTCCGAAAATGCAACGCGAGCTGCGCACATACAGCTCACTGT
TCACGTCGCACCTATATCTGCGTGTTGCCTGTATATATATATACATGAGAAGAACGGCATAGTGCGTGTT
TATGCTTAAATGCGTACTTATATGCGTCTATTTATGTAGGATGAAAGGTAGTCTAGTACCTCCTGTGATA
TTATCCCATTCCATGCGGGGTATCGTATGCTTCCTTCAGCACTACCCTTTAGCTGTTCTATATGCTGCCA
CTCCTCAATTGGATTAGTCTCATCCTTCAATGCTATCATTTCCTTTGATATTGGATCATACTAAGAAACC
ATTATTATCATGACATTAACCTATAAAAATAGGCGTATCACGAGGCCCTTTCGTCTCGCGCGTTTCGGTG
ATGACGGTGAAAACCTCGGCGCGCCATTACCCTGTTATCCCTAATATACAACGCAAAGAAGCTGGAAAAT
TGGCGAGGGAATCCTGTTTCTGTCTATCCAAGAATGGGCATGAGGTGGCAACCGTCGTGCTAGCGTACAG
GGTGCACTTTGTAACCATTTGGGACACCGGACACTCGCTGTTTTCGAAATTACCCTTTAAGCGCGGGTAT
TGAACCAGGCTTATGCCCAAGATCGTAGCAAGCATTTAAATGACGGTATCGATAAGCTTGATATCGAATT
CCTGCAGCCCGGGGGATCCACTAGTTCTAGAGTTAATTAA
Features (pLannotate 1.2.2; 17 found; start..end, strand, type, name):
   1488..1787    +  terminator     ADH2 terminator: transcription terminator for the S. cerevisiae alcohol dehydrogenase 2 (ADH2) gene
   4377..4592    +  promoter       URA3 promoter: S. cerevisiae URA3
   4593..5396    +  CDS            URA3: orotidine-5'-phosphate decarboxylase, required for uracil biosynthesis; S. cerevisiae URA3; yeast auxotrophic marker, counterselectable with 5-fluoroorotic acid (5-FOA)
   5475..5526    +  misc_feature   bom (fragment): basis of mobility region from pBR322
   6180..7631    +  CDS            ARMP3_ARMGA (fragment): Experimental evidence at protein level: Swiss-Prot protein existence level 1. Cytochrome P450 monooxygenase, part of the gene cluster that mediates the biosynthesis of melleolides, a range of antifungal and phytotoxic polyketide derivatives composed of an orsellinic acid (OA) moiety esterified to various sesquiterpene alcohols (Probable). The first step in melleolides biosynthesis is performed by the delta(6)- protoilludene synthase PRO1 which catalyzes the cyclization of farnesyl diphosphate to protoilludene (PubMed:21148562). The orsellinic acid synthase armB produces OA by condensing acetyl
   7875..8042    +  CDS            CTR2 (fragment): CTR2_YEAST - Experimental evidence at protein level: Swiss-Prot protein existence level 1. Provides bioavailable copper via mobilization of vacuolar copper stores and export to the cytoplasm. From Saccharomyces cerevisiae (strain ATCC 204508 / S288c) (Baker's yeast).
   8628..10148   +  CDS            ARMP3_ARMGA: Experimental evidence at protein level: Swiss-Prot protein existence level 1. Cytochrome P450 monooxygenase, part of the gene cluster that mediates the biosynthesis of melleolides, a range of antifungal and phytotoxic polyketide derivatives composed of an orsellinic acid (OA) moiety esterified to various sesquiterpene alcohols (Probable). The first step in melleolides biosynthesis is performed by the delta(6)- protoilludene synthase PRO1 which catalyzes the cyclization of farnesyl diphosphate to protoilludene (PubMed:21148562). The orsellinic acid synthase armB produces OA by condensing acetyl
  10409..10591   -  CDS            MHO1 (fragment): MHO1_YEAST - Experimental evidence at protein level: Swiss-Prot protein existence level 1. Plays a role in haploid invasive growth under conditions of nutrient insufficiency, suggesting that the function of the MEMO1 family in cell motility/invasion is conserved across species. From Saccharomyces cerevisiae (strain ATCC 204508 / S288c) (Baker's yeast).
  12737..13093   -  CDS            GRS2 (fragment): SYG2_YEAST - Experimental evidence at protein level: Swiss-Prot protein existence level 1. Catalyzes the ATP-dependent ligation of glycine to the 3'-end of its cognate tRNA, via the formation of an aminoacyl-adenylate intermediate (Gly-AMP) (PubMed:23816885). Also produces diadenosine tetraphosphate (Ap4A), a universal pleiotropic signaling molecule needed for cell regulation pathways, by direct condensation of 2 ATPs. Thereby, may play a special role in Ap4A homeostasis (By similarity). From Saccharomyces cerevisiae (strain ATCC 204508 / S288c) (Baker's yeast).
  13091..13114   -  misc_feature   MCS (fragment): pBluescript multiple cloning site
  13127..13145   -  promoter       T3 promoter: promoter for bacteriophage T3 RNA polymerase
  13484..14072   -  rep_origin     ori: high-copy-number ColE1/pMB1/pBR322/pUC origin of replication
  14243..15103   -  CDS            AmpR: β-lactamase; bla; confers resistance to ampicillin, carbenicillin, and related antibiotics
  15104..15208   -  promoter       AmpR promoter: bla
  15235..16577   -  rep_origin     2μ ori: yeast 2μ plasmid origin of replication
  16645..16677   +  CDS            rop (fragment): Rop protein, which maintains plasmids at low copy number; rop
  16912..16972   -  misc_feature   MCS (fragment): pBluescript multiple cloning site
