>Addgene plasmid #115529 | pCHKU16.1-2.2 | addgene full sequence | sequence record 224266 | Addgene NGS Result
CAAGCTACAAAAAGCATACAATAACTATCAACTATTAACTATATCGTAATACACAATGGCCACGTACTCT
AGCCGTCTTCCTTCTCCTCTCAAGCCTTTGGAACACATCTGGCGTACGGCATACGCTTTTACGAAGTCTG
ACTACAAGACAGTCGTCTTCCCAGTCATCTGCTATGGGATAATGGCTGCTCCACAGATGTCCATCACCAG
ACTTCCTCACCTCGCGGTATGGGTGTGGCTTCACCTTCTGCAGTTCTGTGCAGCGAATCAGGCGTTGAGC
CCTGAAGAAGACGCATTGAATAAGCCGTATAGACCCATCCCAGCGGGCTTAATTTCGATTCGGGGTGCCA
GAGTCCTTCGTTGGCTCCTCGTCCCGGTCTGCCTGGCGCTCTCGTGGACGCTGGACGTTATCTACCCAGG
GATCAGTCTAGCCATCTCGTTCGTCGTCTACAACGAGCTCGGCTTGGATAACTACTGGTATACGAAGAAC
TTCCTCAACGCTGTGGGCCTCGTCTCCTGGAATATCGGCGCGGCCAAGATCGCATGTGCAGAGAATGTTT
CCCTCGACCAGCGGGCCTGGTTTGCGCCTTACGTTAGCACGCTTCTTATCGCTACGACGATACATATCCA
AGACTTCCGCGATGAGGCAGGAGATAGGAAACAGGGACGAGTCACATTCCCCGTCGTGATGCCCGAATTC
TCTAGGCGCATGACATTCCTCATCGTCGCAGTGTGGTCGTTCGGCCTCGCGTCGTATTGGAACCTAAGCA
GCGTCGCATCTCCGTGGTTCGTCACACTGGGGATGTACGTTGCCCTCAGAGTGCTCCAGCAGCGCACCGA
GCACGAAGATAAGGTCTCATTGCGGATATACATGGTACGTTGTCATCCCCCGAACGCACCCACTTCATCC
CCGCCTAACCCGATAACCTGTTCAGTTCTGGCTGTGCGTTGCTCAAATCCTCCCCTTCTGGACAAGGCAA
ATGGAGGGAATAGCCCAGCCGTGGCTGCCAAATGCTCAGTTCGGGGCTATTCAGAACAATGAGCGGATCT
CTTATGTCTTTACGATTTATAGTTTTCATTATCAAGTATGCCTATATTAGTATATAGCATCTTTAGATGA
CAGTGTTCGAAGTTTCACGAATAAAAGATAATATTCTACTTTTTGCTCCCACCGCGTTTGCTAGCACGAG
TGAACACCATCCCTCGCCTGTGAGTTGTACCCATTCCTCTAAACTGTAGACATGGTAGCTTCAGCAGTGT
TCGTTATGTACGGCATCCTCCAACAAACAGTCGGTTATAGTTTGTCCTGCTCCTCTGAATCGTCTCCCTC
GATATTTCTCATTTTCCTTCGCATGCCAGCATTGAAATGATCGAAGTTCAATGATGAAACGGTAATTCTT
CTGTCATTTACTCATCTCATCTCATCAAGTTATATAATTCTATACGGATGTAATTTTTCACTTTTCGTCT
TGACGTCCACCCTATAATTTCAATTATTGAACCCTCACGATCCAGTTCTCCAGTGACACAGCCTTTATCT
GGTCAAACCTTTCTTTCTAATCACCTATGCTGATGCTTAATTAAGGGATTTTTGTCTCCATCAACGGCAT
GCGCCCAAAAATGACGTTTTTTTTAACCCATAGACACGAAACTACCCATTTTCCACCGGCCTGACCTACC
ACCGGAACAACGGCCATCTCCAACTTGCAAGTTGGGGAAATTAAGAGCATCGCAGGTTTAATGGAAGAAA
AAAAAAAGGTACAGCACAGCGCAAATGGAGTTAGTTCCCTTATGTCACACACTCACACACAGTCGGTCAG
ATCAAGCATACTGGGTGCGTATAAATAGAGTGGCCATTGCCACCCTGTTTATCTCAAAATCTGTCTTGTT
AGTGGTCTTCTCCCTTTTTCAGGTTACAATTCTCTTGTTTCTACTTAGTATATAAGTATATCAAGCTATA
TTAAGCATACTATCAACTGTCAACTCTATCCTCAAAATACAATACAAAATGATGCGTACTTCGTTTGCAA
TCCTCGCGGCGATTATCCCGCTAACATTCACGTTTGGTGCTTCGGTAGAGAATCTTCTGCCCAGAAACAC
CACCCAAAAGCAAGACCTTACACCAGCTCAATGCTGCGACGGCCTGAAGCGTATCTTAGACCCTTCTAAA
GTCCTTCTGCCAGGCTCCCCTGAGTATGCGGCTCAGGAGGCCTCCTATTACTCCGGCGAACAGGTCCTAC
AGTTCCCTGTCTGCCGAGTCGCACCCACCAGTCCCGAAGACGTCTCAAGTATAATCAAATTTGCTACCAC
AAGTAACTGCAATTTTGCCGTACGTTCGGGCGGTCATATGAACTGGGTTGGTTCATCGAACATCGGTCCC
GAAGGGTTTACTATCGACTTGGAGGACATGAAGCAGATTGAGCTTCTGGACGATTCGAAGACTGTCGCTA
TCTCCCCGGGATTGACCTGGGCCGATGTCTATACCTTCTTACGTCCCCACAATCTGCATACTGCCGGGGG
CCGGTCGTCCCACGTCGGTGTAGGTGGCTTCCTTCTTGGAGGTGGCATCTCATTCCTCTCCCTCGAGCAC
GGTTTCGGAAGCGACAACATCATCAACTACCAAATCGTCTTAGCCGATGGCTCGATCGTCAACGCCAATG
AAGCCGAGCGAAGCGACCTGTACTGGGCTCTCAAAGGTGGTAGCACGAACTACGGCATAGTTACCCGCTT
TGACATGGCGACGTTCCCGTTGGATCAAATGTGGGGAGGATCTCTCTACTACAACATCAGCCTGGGCCCT
ACCCTCCTCGATTATCTCGTCGGGTTTACGGAGAGACTCGCCGTCGATGCCAATGGCCTATTCGCGCTGT
CTATCGCTTGGAACGCAGCCAATAATGATTACCTCATTTGGTCACCGAACGCCTACCTCGCACCTACACC
CTTCCCAAGCCCACTCTACGATGGACTCGAGGAAATCCCGACGGTGCGCGATACCATGCGCATCACAAAC
CTCGTATCTGTCACAGACGAAATCAATATGTCATCCCCAGGCGGAAGCCGAACTCAGTGGTTCGCTTTGG
TGTTCAAGGCAGACGCGACCCTGCCTTGGGATATCTATCAGAAGGGCGCTGATATTATGGCGCCGTTCCT
TGGGAAGGAGGGGACCTCGTGGGCGCTCACGTTACAACCCATTAATGTCGGCATGATCGCTGCTGCTGCG
AATCGTGGAGGAAACCCATTCGGTCTCACCGAAAAGGATGGCGATCTATTCCTTCTTTTGATATCCATCT
TCTGGACTGACCCAGAGGACGACGGAAAGATCAAGGCTACGACGCAAGACTTCCTGCGATGGTCGACGGA
CACTGCCAAGCAGCGCAACCTTCTCAATCGTTTCATCTACTTGAACTACGCGTTGGATACGCAGCCAGTC
TTAGCGAGTTTCGGGGACGAGAACGTCAGGCGTATGAAGGCCGTGCAGAAGAAGTACGATCCAAAGGGTC
TGCTCAAAGTGTGGAAAGGTGGATACAAGCTTGACGAAGTATAGACAAATCGCTCTTAAATATATACCTA
AAGAACATTAAAGCTATATTATAAGCAAAGATACGTAAATTTTGCTTATATTATTATACACATATCATAT
TTCTATATTTTTAAGATTTGGTTATATAATGTACGTAATGCAAAGGAAATAAATTTTATACATTATTGAA
CAGCGTCCAAGTAACTACATTATGTGCACTAATAGTTTAGCGTCGTGAAGACTTTATTGTGTCGCGAAAA
GTAAAAATTTTAAAAATTAGAGCACCTTGAACTTGCGAAAAAGGTTCTCATCAACTGTTTAAAAGGAGGA
TATCAGGTCCTATTTCTGACAAACAATATACAAATTTAGTTTCAAAGATGAATCAGTGCGCGAAGGACAT
AACTCATTCAATTCAATTCATCATTTTTTTTTTATTCTTTTTTTTGATTTCGGTTTCCTTGAAATTTTTT
TGATTCGGTAATCTCCGAACAGAAGGAAGAACGAAGGAAGGAGCACAGACTTAGATTGGTATATATACGC
ATATGTAGTGTTGAAGAAACATGAAATTGCCCAGTATTCTTAACCCAACTGCACAGAACAAAAACCTGCA
GGAAACGAAGATAAATCATGTCGAAAGCTACATATAAGGAACGTGCTGCTACTCATCCTAGTCCTGTTGC
TGCCAAGCTATTTAATATCATGCACGAAAAGCAAACAAACTTGTGTGCTTCATTGGATGTTCGTACCACC
AAGGAATTACTGGAGTTAGTTGAAGCATTAGGTCCCAAAATTTGTTTACTAAAAACACATGTGGATATCT
TGACTGATTTTTCCATGGAGGGCACAGTTAAGCCGCTAAAGGCATTATCCGCCAAGTACAATTTTTTACT
CTTCGAAGACAGAAAATTTGCTGACATTGGTAATACAGTCAAATTGCAGTACTCTGCGGGTGTATACAGA
ATAGCAGAATGGGCAGACATTACGAATGCACACGGTGTGGTGGGCCCAGGTATTGTTAGCGGTTTGAAGC
AGGCGGCAGAAGAAGTAACAAAGGAACCTAGAGGCCTTTTGATGTTAGCAGAATTGTCATGCAAGGGCTC
CCTATCTACTGGAGAATATACTAAGGGTACTGTTGACATTGCGAAGAGCGACAAAGATTTTGTTATCGGC
TTTATTGCTCAAAGAGACATGGGTGGAAGAGATGAAGGTTACGATTGGTTGATTATGACACCCGGTGTGG
GTTTAGATGACAAGGGAGACGCATTGGGTCAACAGTATAGAACCGTGGATGATGTGGTCTCTACAGGATC
TGACATTATTATTGTTGGAAGAGGACTATTTGCAAAGGGAAGGGATGCTAAGGTAGAGGGTGAACGTTAC
AGAAAAGCAGGCTGGGAAGCATATTTGAGAAGATGCGGCCAGCAAAACTAAAAAACTGTATTATAAGTAA
ATGCATGTATACTAAACTCACAAATTAGAGCTTCAATTTAATTATATCAGTTATTACCCTATGCGGTGTG
AAATACCGCACAGATGCGTAAGGAGAAAATACCGCATCAGGATAGGAAAAAACCGAGCTTCCTTTCATCC
GGCGCGGCTGTGTTCTACATATCACTGAAGCTCCGGGTATTTTAAGTTATACAAGGGAAAGATGCCGGCT
AGACTAGCAAGTTTTAGGCTGCTTAACATTATGGATAGGCGGATAAAGGGCCCAAACAGGATTGTAAAGC
TTAGACGCTTCTGGTTGGACAATGGTACGTTTGTGTATTAAGTAAGGCTTGGCTGGGGATAGCAACATTG
GGCAGAGTATAGAAGACCACAAAAAAAAGGTATATAAGGGCAGAGAAGTCTTTGTAATGTGTGTAACTTC
TCTTCCATGTGTAATCAGTATTTCTACTTACTTCTTAAATATACAGAAGTAAGACAGATAACCAACAGCC
TTTCCCAGATATACATATATATCTTTATTTCAGCTTAAACAATAATTATATTTGTTTAACTCAAAAATAA
AAAAAAAAAACCAAACTCACGCAACTAATTATTCCATAATAAAATAACAACATGAGCGCGAATGTATCAT
GGATCCCCACAGCACCGGCGACGTTCTGGTCTTCACCAAACGACCAATTCTCTACATGGCCTAAGCTCGC
TGTGTTGGCGTTATCCACCTTCATCATTCATCGACTGTACAAGTCGGCGTCGTTGAACATGAAGCTGCCC
CCCGGGCCAAGGGGGTGGCCCGTTATTGGGAGTGTATTCGATATTGGACCACATATGTGGCTCACGTTCA
CAGAGTGGAAGAAGCAATATGGACCGATTTTCTATGTGAACCTCGCAGGGCGTTCGATGATCGTCTTGAA
CACCCACGAAGTCGCCACGGAGCTCCTTGATAAGAGGTCGTCCATCTACTCAGACAGACCCCGCCATATC
GTCGCCTCTGAGATCATGTCAGGCGAATACCTACTCGGATTCATGCATTTCGACGATAAGTGGAAGCGTG
TCAGGAGAGGTTCTCATGAGGCGATGAACAACCAAATCACCAAAACCTACCGTCCGTTCATGCAAGTCGA
AGGATACCTCCTCGCCGACAGCCTCATGAAAGCGCCTTCTATGTGGAACGATCACATCAAGCGTTCTGCG
GCATCTTTCATCATGTCCGTCGTATACGGCACCAAGTCCATGCGCACCTCCACCGACCCCACCCTCATCA
CCCTCCACAAGTTTCTGAGGAGATCGCTCGGCGCGGCCGCTGGGAAGTACTGGGTCGAGTTCTTCCACTT
TTTGGAGTACATGCCAAGGTGGTTGGCTCCGTGGAGGGTGGAGGCCGAGGAGTGGTTCAAGACGGACAGC
AAGATGTTCGAGGGGTTCTACAACCAAGTTAAGAAGAGGATGGCCGACGGAGACAACAGGCCGTGCACAG
TTACGACTCTTATCGAAGAACAAAAAAAGAAAAACCTCTCTACTATGGAATCAGTCTGGCTGGCAGCGGC
TATGTACGGTGGAGGCTCCGAATCAACTGCTGGATCCCTCGGCTGGTGGATAACTGCCATGGTAGTCTAC
CCCTCCGCCCTCCGCGCCGCCCAAGAAGAGCTCGATCGCGTCGTAGGCCGAGATCGTATGCCCACCTTCG
ACGACTATGACCACCTCCCCTACTGCAGGGCCATGGTCAAGGAGGTCTTGAGGTGGCGACCCGCAACCCC
CCTCGGTGTCCCCCATCGCGTGGAAAGGGATGACTGGTTCAACGGTTACTTCATCCCGAAGGGAACATTG
GTTGTGGCGAACATTTGGGGCATGAACCACGACGAGAAAGTCTACGGGCCCGACGTTCACGAGTTCAACC
CGGCCCGTTTCCTTGAAGGATCTGGAAAGCCCCTGCCCTCTGTCTCAGATACCAAGGACGAGGGCCATGT
TACCTACGGCTTCGGCCGGCGCATCTGCGTCGGGCGCCACGTTGCCAACAACAACTTGTTCATCCAGTTC
GCGAGCATGGCTTGGGCATGCAATATCCAGGCGAAGAAGGATGCGCAGGGGAACCCGATCATGCCTGATG
CGGATAAGTGCACGTCGGATTTGACGATGCACACCGTCCCATTCGATTGCGATATAACACCAAGGTTCCC
CGAAGTTCCGTCCATCATTGCCCAGTCCATTGAGTTGAATAATTACGGCCAAATTTGAAGTGCTTTTAAC
TAAGAATTATTAGTCTTTTCTGCTTATTTTTTCATCATAGTTTAGAACACTTTATATTAACGAATAGTTT
ATGAATCTATTTAGGTTTAAAAATTGATACAGTTTTATAAGTTACTTTTTCAAAGACTCGTGCTGTCTAT
TGCATAATGCACTGGAAGGAGAAAAAAAAGGTGCACACGCGTGGCTTTTTCTTGAATTTGCAGTTTGAAA
AATAACTACATGGATGATAAGAAAACATGGAGTACAGTCACTTTGAGAACCTTCAATCAGCTGGTAACGT
CTTCGTTAATTGGATACTCAAAAAAGATGGATAGCATGAATCACAAGATGGAAGGAAATGCGGGCCACGA
CCACAGTGATATGCATATGGGAGATGGAGATGATACCTCCATTGGGCCGATGAAGTTAGTCGACGGATAG
AAGCGGTTGTCCCCTTTCCCGGCGAGCCGGCAGTCGGGCCGAGGTTCGGATAAATTTTGTATTGTGTTTT
GATTCTGTCATGAGTATTACTTATGTTCTCTTTAGGTAACCCCAGGTTAATCAATCACAGTTTCATACCG
GCTAGTATTCAAATTATGACTTTTCTTCTGCAGTGTCAGCCTTACGACGATTATCTATGAGCTTTGAATA
TAGTTTGCCGTGATTCGTATCTTTAATTGGATAATAAAATGCGAAGGATCGATGACCCTTATTATTATTT
TTCTACACTGGCTACCGATTTAACTCATCTTCTTGAAAGTATATAAGTAACAGTAAAATATACCGTACTT
CTGCTAATGTTATTTGTCCCTTATTTTTCTTTTCTTGTCTTATGCTATAGTACCTAAGAATAACGACTAT
TGTTTTGAACTAAACAAAGTAGTAAAAGCACATAAAAGAATTAAGAAAATGAGCCACTTCTCATGGTCCA
ACATCTCCAGCGCAGCGCCCTCTTCCTCTTCATACGCTGAGCTCTACCCCTCTCTCACGTCATGGACACT
CAGTGTTCCGGTCGCCATAGTGCTCCTTGTAGCAGCGCGTTCCTATATGGCAAGGCCTAAGGGGAAGCTT
CCTCCTGGGCCGCCAGGATTACCCGTCATAGGAAATCTGCATCAACTGACAGATAAGCTCTGGGTAACGC
TCGAGAAGTGGACTAAACAATACGGCCCCGTAGTCTATCTAAATATCGCCGGCCAAAACACAATCGTCCT
TGGCACGCACAAAGCCGCCGCCGATCTCCTCGATCGTAGAGCGGGCATCTACTCTGACCGACCACGAAAT
ATCGTCGCAGGAGAGCTGCTGACGGGCGGTTTGGTATTTGCGTTCGCTCAGCATAACGATGTTTGGAAGC
GGATGAGAAGGGCATCGCATGAAGCGATGAATAACCAAGTCGCCAAGTCCTACTTCCCATTCCAAGAGAC
TGAATCGTCTCTCCTTGTCTCTGAGCTCCTCGCTTCCCCGGACCTCTTTGACTCCCACCTCCGCCGCGCG
TCCACGTCTCTCGTCTTATCCATGATCTACGGGCTGCCTCCCATGGAAGACAGCAGGGACCCCGTCATCT
TGCGGGTGAATCATTTCACGGAGAGGGCGCTGAAGGCGGCGATCCCGGGCGCGTATTTGGTGGAGTACTT
CACGTGGATGGAGCATTTGCCGCGGTGGATGTGTGCCTGGAGACGATATGCTGAGGATGCATTCAAACGC
GATTCCGTCCTCTTCGAAAACCTCTTCGCTGATGTTGTGACCCGCCTCAAAAGCGGTGATCAACGCCCCA
GCGTCGCTGCCACCATCATCACCGAACAAGAGAAGAAGAACCTCACGGATAAAGAAGCTGCCTGGGTATC
TGCTACGCTCTATGCCGCTGGTGCTGAGACGACATCGGGCCAACTCGCCTGGTTTATGGAGGCAATGGTT
CTCTACCCCGAGGTGCAAGCTCGCGCGCAAGCAGAGATTGATCGCGTCGTCGGGCGCGATAGGATGCCTA
CATTCCAGGACTACGACCATCTTCCATACATCAAGGCAATGGTGAAGGAGACGCTGAGGTGGAACGGCGT
CGGCAGATTGGGTGTCCCACACAGGCTGGCCCAGGACGATTGGTACGAGGGGCACTTCATCCCGAAGGAC
ACGATCTGCTTAGTGAATGTTTGGGGATTGAACCACGATACGGAGGTCTACGGTCCTGACGTCGATGATT
TCCGCCCGGAGAGGTTCTTGAACGAAGAAGGGGAGCTGAAGGCCATGCCAACAGATACCAAGGACGAAGG
GCACGTAACCTATGGCTTCGGAAGACGGATTTGTGTTGGCCGCCATGTCTCCAACAACAGCATGTTCATC
GAGATCGCCTCTATCCTGTGGGCGTGCAATATTCGCCCTGGGAAGAACGAGGCTGGAGAGATCGTTATGC
CGGACCCGCAGAATAGTATCGATGAGGGGCTTGTAGTCCGTCCAGCACCCTTCCTGTGCTCCATTACCGC
TAGGTCGCCTGAAGTCGAGACTATCCTCGCTGAGACGAAGGATCGTCATGGTTTACCTATTTAGATTTAA
CTCCTTAAGTTACTTTAATGATTTAGTTTTTATTATTAATAATTCATGCTCATGACATCTCATATACACG
TTTATAAAACTTAAATAGATTGAAAATGTATTAAAGATTCCTCAGGGATTCGATTTTTTTGGAAGTTTTT
GTTTTTTTTTCCTTGAGATGCTGTAGTATTTGGGAACAATTATACAATCGAAAGATATATGCTTACATTC
GACCGTTTTAGCCGTGATCATTATCCTATAGTAACATAACCTGAAGCATAACTGACACTACTATCATCAA
TACTTGTCACATGAGAACTCTGTGAATAATTAGGCCACTGAAATTTGATGCCTGAAGGACCGGCATCACG
GATTTTCGATAAAGCACTTAGTATCACACTAATTGGCTTTTCGCTAGTCTTATCTAAAAATTGCCTTTAT
AGTCCGTCTCTCCAGTCACGGCCTGTGTAACTGATTAATCCTGCCTTTCTAATCACCATTCTACTGTTTA
ATTAAGGGATTTTGTCTTCATCAACGGCTTCCGCCCAAAAAAAAGTATGACGTTTTGCCCGCAGGCGTGA
AGCTGCCCATCTTCACGGGCCTGACCTCCTCTGCCGGAACACCGGCCATCTCCAACTCATAAATTGGAGA
AATAAGAGAATTTCAGATTTTCAGAGGATGAAAAAAAAAAGGTAGAGAGCATAAAAATGGGGTTCACTTT
TTGGCAAAGTTACAGTATGCTTATTACATATAAATAGAGTGCCGATAATGGCTTTTTTTCATCTTCGAAA
TACGCTTGCTACTGCTCTTCCAGCGTTTTTATTACTTCTTTCTTGTTTCTCCTTAGTATATAAAATATCA
AGCTACAACAAGCATACAATCAACTGTCAACTGTCAATTATATTATAATACACTATGCGCGCCGAGGCTT
ACCTTGCTCTATTCGCACTGGCGACAAGGTCGTTCGCCACCACCCAGCAGCCACTTCAGACACAAACGTT
TGACGAAGGAGTGCGGACTACAGCACTACAATGTTGCAACGCACTCGAAGACATCCTAACTTCCTCTACC
ATCCTATATCCCGCCTCATCTAAATATTCCGCGCAGTCATCTACATATTACTCCCTCGAACAAGCCGCCC
AAAAGCCAGCGTGTCGCATAGCCCCCGCCACAACCGAAGACCTCTCCCGATTAATAAAATTCGCGACTGC
CACAAGGTGCGAGTTCGCCGTCCGCGCTGGCGGACACATGAGCTGGGAAGGCTCGTCGAATATCGGTCCA
AACGGATTTACCATCGACCTTGGGGGCTTGAAGGAGGTGGAACTGAAGGATGATGGGAAGACGGTTTCTA
TCGCTCCTGGTCTGAAATGGTCAGAAGTTTATGGATTCCTGAAGCCACACGGGCTTCACACGGTGGGTGG
ACGCTCCTCAGGCGTTGGCGTCGGTGGTTTCCTTATAGGAGGTGGTGTCTCCTTCCTGTCAACGGAAATG
GGTCTCGGAAGTGACAACGTTCTCGATTACGAAGTAGTCCTTGCTGATGGATCCATCGTCCACGCAAACG
AGTCAGAACGCTCCGATCTTTACTGGGCGTTGAAAAGCGGCAGCACCAACTACGGGATCGTCACCCGTTT
CTTGATGCCCACAATACCCCGCCCTCAGATATGGGGTGGCTCGCTCTTCTATCACGGGAGTGCGGGTCCC
AGGCTATTCAAGCAACTTGCTACGTTCACCGATCGTCTCAAGGAGGATCCTCACGGCATGTCCGCCATCT
CCGTTGCGTGGAGTCCAGAAATGAAAGACTACGCTATCTGGTCCCCCAACGTCTACCTCGCGCCACAAGC
ATACCCCTCCCCCCTTTTCGATGGCCTCCAAGATATCGAGCCATTCCAAAGCACGATGCGCGTTGCGGAT
CTAGGCGAGATCACGGACGAAGTAGACATGCTCTCGCCGGGTGGGCGGAATTCGCAGTGGTTTTCTGTCG
TTTTCAAGAATGATGCAGAGCTGCCTTGGGATATTCAGCTGAAGGGCAGGGAAATTTTTGAGCCGTACCA
CGATCGTCCCGGTGCCGCATGGGCGATCACCGTTCAGCCCATCAACGAAGGCATGATTGCCGCTGGACAC
AAGCGAGGGGGAAACCCGTTAGGCCTCTCAGTCGAGGATGGCGATCAACTCCTTCTACTTGGCTGCGTCT
TCTGGAACGATCCTCAAGATAGTGCCGTCATGAAGGCCAAAACCCAAGAGTACATCAAAGCAGCGACGGA
GTTGGCTCGCGAACGTGGACTGCTGAACAAGTACATCTACTTGAACTATGCATTGGATACGCAAAACGTC
CTGGAGAGCTACGGCGCAGGGAACCTGAAGAAGATGAGGGAAATCAAGAGTAAATACGACCCCGACAACC
TTCTGGAAGTATGGAAGGGGGGCTGGAAATTGTAAGGAGATTGATAAGACTTTTCTAGTTGCATATCTTT
TATATTTAAATCTTATCTATTAGTTAATTTTTTGTAATTTATCCTTATATATAGTCTGGTTATTCTAAAA
TATCATTTCAGTATCTAAAAATTCCCCTCTTTTTTCAGTTATATCTTAACAGGCGACAGTCCAAATGTTG
ATTTATCCCAGTCCGATTCATCAGGGTTGTGAAGCATTTTGTCAATGGTCGAAATCACATCAGTAATAGT
GCCTCTTACTTGCCTCATAGAATTTCTTTCTCTTAACGTCACCGTTTGGTCTTTTATAGTTTCGAAATCT
ATGGTGATACCAAATGGTGTTCCCAATTCATCGTTACGGGCGTATTTTTTACCAATTGAAGTATTGGAAT
CGTCAATTTTAAAGTATATCTCTCTTTTACGTAAAGCCTGCGAGATCCTCTTAAGTATAGCGGGGAAGCC
ATCGTTATTCGATATTGTCGTAACAAATACTTTGATCGGCGCTATGCGGCCGCCACCGCGGTGGAGCTCC
AGCTTTTGTTCCCTTTAGTGAGGGTTAATTGCGCGCTTGGCGAGACTCAAACAAGATATATTTTGCCCGC
CTTACAGACGAAACTAGTTGGAGGTTATGGAGCATACTATCACGTGGGCGGCCACTGGTGAGTTACTACA
CCCCAGGGGCAACGTTGATGCTCCTAAAAAACTCTGGCTGGACGCAAGCCGTAACACCCGTGTCACTTCA
TAATCGTTTGCAATTCAGGGCTTGATCTACACATTACCCTGTTATCCCTATTAATTAATACGGTTATCCA
CAGAATCAGGGGATAACGCAGGAAAGAACATGTGAGCAAAAGGCCAGCAAAAGGCCAGGAACCGTAAAAA
GGCCGCGTTGCTGGCGTTTTTCCATAGGCTCCGCCCCCCTGACGAGCATCACAAAAATCGACGCTCAAGT
CAGAGGTGGCGAAACCCGACAGGACTATAAAGATACCAGGCGTTTCCCCCTGGAAGCTCCCTCGTGCGCT
CTCCTGTTCCGACCCTGCCGCTTACCGGATACCTGTCCGCCTTTCTCCCTTCGGGAAGCGTGGCGCTTTC
TCATAGCTCACGCTGTAGGTATCTCAGTTCGGTGTAGGTCGTTCGCTCCAAGCTGGGCTGTGTGCACGAA
CCCCCCGTTCAGCCCGACCGCTGCGCCTTATCCGGTAACTATCGTCTTGAGTCCAACCCGGTAAGACACG
ACTTATCGCCACTGGCAGCAGCCACTGGTAACAGGATTAGCAGAGCGAGGTATGTAGGCGGTGCTACAGA
GTTCTTGAAGTGGTGGCCTAACTACGGCTACACTAGAAGAACAGTATTTGGTATCTGCGCTCTGCTGAAG
CCAGTTACCTTCGGAAAAAGAGTTGGTAGCTCTTGATCCGGCAAACAAACCACCGCTGGTAGCGGTGGTT
TTTTTGTTTGCAAGCAGCAGATTACGCGCAGAAAAAAAGGATCTCAAGAAGATCCTTTGATCTTTTCTAC
GGGGTCTGACGCTCAGTGGAACGAAAACTCACGTTAAGGGATTTTGGTCATGAGATTATCAAAAAGGATC
TTCACCTAGATCCTTTTAAATTAAAAATGAAGTTTTAAATCAATCTAAAGTATATATGAGTAAACTTGGT
CTGACAGTTACCAATGCTTAATCAGTGAGGCACCTATCTCAGCGATCTGTCTATTTCGTTCATCCATAGT
TGCCTGACTCCCCGTCGTGTAGATAACTACGATACGGGAGGGCTTACCATCTGGCCCCAGTGCTGCAATG
ATACCGCGAGACCCACGCTCACCGGCTCCAGATTTATCAGCAATAAACCAGCCAGCCGGAAGGGCCGAGC
GCAGAAGTGGTCCTGCAACTTTATCCGCCTCCATCCAGTCTATTAATTGTTGCCGGGAAGCTAGAGTAAG
TAGTTCGCCAGTTAATAGTTTGCGCAACGTTGTTGCCATTGCTACAGGCATCGTGGTGTCACGCTCGTCG
TTTGGTATGGCTTCATTCAGCTCCGGTTCCCAACGATCAAGGCGAGTTACATGATCCCCCATGTTGTGCA
AAAAAGCGGTTAGCTCCTTCGGTCCTCCGATCGTTGTCAGAAGTAAGTTGGCCGCAGTGTTATCACTCAT
GGTTATGGCAGCACTGCATAATTCTCTTACTGTCATGCCATCCGTAAGATGCTTTTCTGTGACTGGTGAG
TACTCAACCAAGTCATTCTGAGAATAGTGTATGCGGCGACCGAGTTGCTCTTGCCCGGCGTCAATACGGG
ATAATACCGCGCCACATAGCAGAACTTTAAAAGTGCTCATCATTGGAAAACGTTCTTCGGGGCGAAAACT
CTCAAGGATCTTACCGCTGTTGAGATCCAGTTCGATGTAACCCACTCGTGCACCCAACTGATCTTCAGCA
TCTTTTACTTTCACCAGCGTTTCTGGGTGAGCAAAAACAGGAAGGCAAAATGCCGCAAAAAAGGGAATAA
GGGCGACACGGAAATGTTGAATACTCATACTCTTCCTTTTTCAATATTATTGAAGCATTTATCAGGGTTA
TTGTCTCATGAGCGGATACATATTTGAATGTATTTAGAAAAATAAACAAATAGGGGTTCCGCGCACATTT
CCCCGAAAAGTGCCACCTGAACGAAGCATCTGTGCTTCATTTTGTAGAACAAAAATGCAACGCGAGAGCG
CTAATTTTTCAAACAAAGAATCTGAGCTGCATTTTTACAGAACAGAAATGCAACGCGAAAGCGCTATTTT
ACCAACGAAGAATCTGTGCTTCATTTTTGTAAAACAAAAATGCAACGCGAGAGCGCTAATTTTTCAAACA
AAGAATCTGAGCTGCATTTTTACAGAACAGAAATGCAACGCGAGAGCGCTATTTTACCAACAAAGAATCT
ATACTTCTTTTTTGTTCTACAAAAATGCATCCCGAGAGCGCTATTTTTCTAACAAAGCATCTTAGATTAC
TTTTTTTCTCCTTTGTGCGCTCTATAATGCAGTCTCTTGATAACTTTTTGCACTGTAGGTCCGTTAAGGT
TAGAAGAAGGCTACTTTGGTGTCTATTTTCTCTTCCATAAAAAAAGCCTGACTCCACTTCCCGCGTTTAC
TGATTACTAGCGAAGCTGCGGGTGCATTTTTTCAAGATAAAGGCATCCCCGATTATATTCTATACCGATG
TGGATTGCGCATACTTTGTGAACAGAAAGTGATAGCGTTGATGATTCTTCATTGGTCAGAAAATTATGAA
CGGTTTCTTCTATTTTGTCTCTATATACTACGTATAGGAAATGTTTACATTTTCGTATTGTTTTCGATTC
ACTCTATGAATAGTTCTTACTACAATTTTTTTGTCTAAAGAGTAATACTAGAGATAAACATAAAAAATGT
AGAGGTCGAGTTTAGATGCAAGTTCAAGGAGCGAAAGGTGGATGGGTAGGTTATATAGGGATATAGCACA
GAGATATATAGCAAAGAGATACTTTTGAGCAATGTTTGTGGAAGCGGTATTCGCAATATTTTAGTAGCTC
GTTACAGTCCGGTGCGTTTTTGGTTTTTTGAAAGTGCGTCTTCAGAGCGCTTTTGGTTTTCAAAAGCGCT
CTGAAGTTCCTATACTTTCTAGAGAATAGGAACTTCGGAATAGGAACTTCAAAGCGTTTCCGAAAACGAG
CGCTTCCGAAAATGCAACGCGAGCTGCGCACATACAGCTCACTGTTCACGTCGCACCTATATCTGCGTGT
TGCCTGTATATATATATACATGAGAAGAACGGCATAGTGCGTGTTTATGCTTAAATGCGTACTTATATGC
GTCTATTTATGTAGGATGAAAGGTAGTCTAGTACCTCCTGTGATATTATCCCATTCCATGCGGGGTATCG
TATGCTTCCTTCAGCACTACCCTTTAGCTGTTCTATATGCTGCCACTCCTCAATTGGATTAGTCTCATCC
TTCAATGCTATCATTTCCTTTGATATTGGATCATACTAAGAAACCATTATTATCATGACATTAACCTATA
AAAATAGGCGTATCACGAGGCCCTTTCGTCTCGCGCGTTTCGGTGATGACGGTGAGCGCGTTTCGGTGAT
GACGGTGAAAACCTCGGCGCGCCATTACCCTGTTATCCCTAATATACAACGCAAAGAAGCTGGAAAATTG
GCGAGGGAATCCTGTTTCTGTCTATCCAAGAATGGGCATGAGGTGGCAACCGTCGTGCTAGCGTACAGGG
TGCACTTTGTAACCATTTGGGACACCGGACACTCGCTGTTTTCGAAATTACCCTTTAAGCGCGGGTATTG
AACCAGGCTTATGCCCAAGATCGTAGCAAGCATTTAAATGACGGTATCGATAAGCTTGATATCGAATTCC
TGCAGCCCGGGGGATCCACTAGTTCTAGATTAATTAATATCTAAAAATTGCCTTATGATCCGTCTCTCCG
GTTACAGCCTGTGTAACTGATTAATCCTGCCTTTCTAATCACCATTCTAATGTTTTAATTAAGGGATTTT
GTCTTCATTAACGGCTTTCGCTCATAAAAATGTTATGACGTTTTGCCCGCAGGCGGGAAACCATCCACTT
CACGAGACTGATCTCCTCTGCCGGAACACCGGGCATCTCCAACTTATAAGTTGGAGAAATAAGAGAATTT
CAGATTGAGAGAATGAAAAAAAAAAAAAAAAAAAAGGCAGAGGAGAGCATAGAAATGGGGTTCACTTTTT
GGTAAAGCTATAGCATGCCTATCACATATAAATAGAGTGCCAGTAGCGACTTTTTTCACACTCGAAATAC
TCTTACTACTGCTCTCTTGTTGTTTTTATCACTTCTTGTTTCTTCTTGGTAAATAGAATAT
Features (pLannotate 1.2.2; 18 found; start..end, strand, type, name):
   1043..1342    +  terminator     ADH2 terminator: transcription terminator for the S. cerevisiae alcohol dehydrogenase 2 (ADH2) gene
   3932..4147    +  promoter       URA3 promoter: S. cerevisiae URA3
   4148..4951    +  CDS            URA3: orotidine-5'-phosphate decarboxylase, required for uracil biosynthesis; S. cerevisiae URA3; yeast auxotrophic marker, counterselectable with 5-fluoroorotic acid (5-FOA)
   5030..5081    +  misc_feature   bom (fragment): basis of mobility region from pBR322
   5735..7186    +  CDS            ARMP3_ARMGA (fragment): Experimental evidence at protein level: Swiss-Prot protein existence level 1. Cytochrome P450 monooxygenase, part of the gene cluster that mediates the biosynthesis of melleolides, a range of antifungal and phytotoxic polyketide derivatives composed of an orsellinic acid (OA) moiety esterified to various sesquiterpene alcohols (Probable). The first step in melleolides biosynthesis is performed by the delta(6)- protoilludene synthase PRO1 which catalyzes the cyclization of farnesyl diphosphate to protoilludene (PubMed:21148562). The orsellinic acid synthase armB produces OA by condensing acetyl
   7430..7597    +  CDS            CTR2 (fragment): CTR2_YEAST - Experimental evidence at protein level: Swiss-Prot protein existence level 1. Provides bioavailable copper via mobilization of vacuolar copper stores and export to the cytoplasm. From Saccharomyces cerevisiae (strain ATCC 204508 / S288c) (Baker's yeast).
   8183..9703    +  CDS            ARMP3_ARMGA: Experimental evidence at protein level: Swiss-Prot protein existence level 1. Cytochrome P450 monooxygenase, part of the gene cluster that mediates the biosynthesis of melleolides, a range of antifungal and phytotoxic polyketide derivatives composed of an orsellinic acid (OA) moiety esterified to various sesquiterpene alcohols (Probable). The first step in melleolides biosynthesis is performed by the delta(6)- protoilludene synthase PRO1 which catalyzes the cyclization of farnesyl diphosphate to protoilludene (PubMed:21148562). The orsellinic acid synthase armB produces OA by condensing acetyl
   9964..10146   -  CDS            MHO1 (fragment): MHO1_YEAST - Experimental evidence at protein level: Swiss-Prot protein existence level 1. Plays a role in haploid invasive growth under conditions of nutrient insufficiency, suggesting that the function of the MEMO1 family in cell motility/invasion is conserved across species. From Saccharomyces cerevisiae (strain ATCC 204508 / S288c) (Baker's yeast).
  12292..12648   -  CDS            GRS2 (fragment): SYG2_YEAST - Experimental evidence at protein level: Swiss-Prot protein existence level 1. Catalyzes the ATP-dependent ligation of glycine to the 3'-end of its cognate tRNA, via the formation of an aminoacyl-adenylate intermediate (Gly-AMP) (PubMed:23816885). Also produces diadenosine tetraphosphate (Ap4A), a universal pleiotropic signaling molecule needed for cell regulation pathways, by direct condensation of 2 ATPs. Thereby, may play a special role in Ap4A homeostasis (By similarity). From Saccharomyces cerevisiae (strain ATCC 204508 / S288c) (Baker's yeast).
  12646..12669   -  misc_feature   MCS (fragment): pBluescript multiple cloning site
  12682..12700   -  promoter       T3 promoter: promoter for bacteriophage T3 RNA polymerase
  13039..13627   -  rep_origin     ori: high-copy-number ColE1/pMB1/pBR322/pUC origin of replication
  13798..14658   -  CDS            AmpR: β-lactamase; bla; confers resistance to ampicillin, carbenicillin, and related antibiotics
  14659..14763   -  promoter       AmpR promoter: bla
  14790..16132   -  rep_origin     2μ ori: yeast 2μ plasmid origin of replication
  16200..16225   +  CDS            rop (fragment): Rop protein, which maintains plasmids at low copy number; rop
  16226..16255   +  CDS            rop (fragment): Rop protein, which maintains plasmids at low copy number; rop
  16490..16549   -  misc_feature   MCS (fragment): pBluescript multiple cloning site
