[The description below was written by a language model from this plasmid's Addgene catalogue record and pLannotate feature annotations shown in this document.]
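Description:
pCHKU16.1-2.2 is a yeast expression plasmid of about 17 kb built on the pCHINT2A backbone. It is an E. coli–Saccharomyces shuttle vector. A high-copy ColE1/pUC-type origin and an ampicillin resistance gene (β-lactamase with its own promoter) support propagation in bacteria. A 2μ origin provides episomal, multicopy maintenance in yeast, and URA3 under its native promoter allows selection by uracil prototrophy and counterselection with 5-FOA. Short remnants of a pBluescript multiple cloning site, a T3 promoter, and bom and rop fragments are backbone leftovers.

The payload is a set of five open reading frames described as the tailoring genes of biosynthetic gene cluster TC8 from the mushroom Pleurotus ostreatus, with recorded sizes of 987, 1536, 1617, 1626 and 1521 bp. Each ORF has its own yeast promoter: the ADH2 promoters of S. cerevisiae, S. bayanus and S. paradoxus, plus PCK1 and MLS1. These promoters are generally glucose-repressed and become active once glucose is exhausted, and using distinct sequences limits repeats within one plasmid. The automated annotation does not label the promoters or most of the ORFs. It does detect an ADH2 terminator and two coding regions resembling a cytochrome P450 monooxygenase from the Armillaria melleolide (sesquiterpenoid-related) pathway, which suggests that at least two of the tailoring enzymes are P450s. Small fragments of the yeast genes CTR2, MHO1 and GRS2 probably reflect genomic sequence carried along with promoter or terminator parts.

The depositor sequence and the repository's sequencing result differ by about 20 nt in length but show essentially the same feature layout. The plasmid belongs to a heterologous expression platform for discovering fungal natural products. The record does not name a companion plasmid carrying the cluster's core enzyme.
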