Addgene plasmid #115529: pCHKU16.1-2.2
Purpose: Expression of a fungal biosynthetic gene cluster
Depositing lab: Ronald Davis. Depositing organization: Stanford University. Publication: HEx: A heterologous expression platform for the discovery of fungal natural products. Harvey CJB, Tang M, Schlecht U, Horecka J, Fischer CR, Lin HC, Li J, Naughton B, Cherry J, Miranda M, Li YF, Chu AM, Hennessy JR, Vandova GA, Inglis D, Aiyar RS, Steinmetz LM, Davis RW, Medema MH, Sattely E, Khosla C, St Onge RP, Tang Y, Hillenmeyer ME. Sci Adv. 2018 Apr 11;4(4):eaar5459. doi: 10.1126/sciadv.aar5459. eCollection 2018 Apr. PubMed 29651464.
Backbone
  Vector backbone: pCHINT2A
  Vector type: Yeast Expression
  Selectable markers: URA3
Growth in bacteria
  Bacterial resistance: Ampicillin, 100 μg/mL
  Growth temperature: 37°C
  Growth strain: DH5alpha
  Copy number: High Copy
Gene/Insert
  Gene/Insert name: S_cerevisiae_ADH2-ORF1, S_bayanus_ADH2-ORF2, PCK1-ORF3, MLS1-ORF4, S_paradoxus_ADH2-ORF5 (alt name: Tailoring genes for cluster TC8)
  Species: Pleurotus ostreatus
  Cloning method: Unknown
Terms and licenses: Academic/Nonprofit Terms; Industry Terms: Not Available to Industry
Depositor comments: insert sizes: 987, 1536, 1617, 1626, 1521
How to cite: pCHKU16.1-2.2 was a gift from Ronald Davis (Addgene plasmid # 115529 ; http://n2t.net/addgene:115529 ; RRID:Addgene_115529)
